>Addgene plasmid #27161 | pLKO.1-MKL1/2 shRNA | addgene full sequence | sequence record 456524 | Addgene NGS Result
CCAGAGTCACACAACAGACGGGCACACACTACTTGAAGCACTCAAGGCAAGCTTTATTGAGGCTTAAGCA
GTGGGTTCCCTAGTTAGCCAGAGAGCTCCCAGGCTCAGATCTGGTCTAACCAGAGAGACCCAGTACAAGC
AAAAAGCAGATCTTGTCTTCGTTGGGAGTGAATTAGCCCTTCCAGTCCCCCCTTTTCTTTTAAAAAGTGG
CTAAGATCTACAGCTGCCTTGTAAGTCATTGGTCTTAAAGGTACCGATGCATGGGGTCGTGCGCTCCTTT
CGGTCGGGCGCTGCGGGTCGTGGGGCGGGCGTCAGGCACCGGGCTTGCGGGTCATGCACCAGGTGCGCGG
TCCTTCGGGCACCTCGACGTCGGCGGTGACGGTGAAGCCGAGCCGCTCGTAGAAGGGGAGGTTGCGGGGC
GCGGAGGTCTCCAGGAAGGCGGGCACCCCGGCGCGCTCGGCCGCCTCCACTCCGGGGAGCACGACGGCGC
TGCCCAGACCCTTGCCCTGGTGGTCGGGCGAGACGCCGACGGTGGCCAGGAACCACGCGGGCTCCTTGGG
CCGGTGCGGCGCCAGGAGGCCTTCCATCTGTTGCTGCGCGGCCAGCCGGGAACCGCTCAACTCGGCCATG
CGCGGGCCGATCTCGGCGAACACCGCCCCCGCTTCGACGCTCTCCGGCGTGGTCCAGACCGCCACCGCGG
CGCCGTCGTCCGCGACCCACACCTTGCCGATGTCGAGCCCGACGCGCGTGAGGAAGAGTTCTTGCAGCTC
GGTGACCCGCTCGATGTGGCGGTCCGGATCGACGGTGTGGCGCGTGGCGGGGTAGTCGGCGAACGCGGCG
GCGAGGGTGCGTACGGCCCTGGGGACGTCGTCGCGGGTGGCGAGGCGCACCGTGGGCTTGTACTCGGTCA
TGGTAAGCTCCGGTGGATCCCCCTGGGGAGAGAGGTCGGTGATTCGGTCAACGAGGGAGCCGACTGCCGA
CGTGCGCTCCGGAGGCTTGCAGAATGCGGAACACCGCGCGGGCAGGAACAGGGCCCACACTACCGCCCCA
CACCCCGCCTCCCGCACCGCCCCTTCCCGGCCGCTGCTCTCGGCGCGCCCTGCTGAGCAGCCGCTATTGG
CCACAGCCCATCGCGGTCGGCGCGCTGCCATTGCTCCCTGGCGCTGTCCGTCTGCGAGGGTACTAGTGAG
ACGTGCGGCTTCCGTTTGTCACGTCCGGCACGCCGCGAACCGCAAGGAACCTTCCCGACTTAGGGGCGGA
GCAGGAAGCGTCGCCGGGGGGCCCACAAGGGTAGCGGCGAAGATCCGGGTGACGCTGCGAACGGACGTGA
AGAATGTGCGAGACCCAGGGTCGGCGCCGCTGCGTTTCCCGGAACCACGCCCAGAGCAGCCGCGTCCCTG
CGCAAACCCAGGGCTGCCTTGGAAAAGGCGCAACCCCAACCCCCTCGAGCCGCGGCCAAAGTGGATCTCT
GCTGTCCCTGTAATAAACCCGAAAATTTTGAATTTTTGTAATTTGTTTTTGTAATTCTTTAGTTTGTATG
TCTGTTGCTATTATGTCTACTATTCTTTCCCCTGCACTGTACCCCCCAATCCCCCCTTTTCTTTTAAAAT
TGTGGATGAATACTGCCATTTGTCTCGAGGTCGAGAATTCAAAAACATGGAGCTGGTGGAGAAGAACTCG
AGTTCTTCTCCACCAGCTCCATGCCGGTGTTTCGTCCTTTCCACAAGATATATAAAGCCAAGAAATCGAA
ATACTTTCAAGTTACGGTAAGCATATGATAGTCCATTTTAAAACATAATTTTAAAACTGCAAACTACCCA
AGAAATTATTACTTTCTACGTCACGTATTTTGTACTAATATCTTTGTGTTTACAGTCAAATTAATTCCAA
TTATCTCTCTAACAGCCTTGTATCGTATATGCAAATATGAAGGAATCATGGGAAATAGGCCCTCGGTGAA
GGGGGCGGCCGCTCGAGGCTAGTCTCGTGATCGATACCGTCGAGATCCGTTCACTAATCGAATGGATCTG
TCTCTGTCTCTCTCTCCACCTTCTTCTTCTATTCCTTCGGGCCTGTCGGGTCCCCTCGGGGTTGGGAGGT
GGGTCTGAAACGATAATGGTGAATATCCCTGCCTAACTCTATTCACTATAGAAAGTACAGCAAAAACTAT
TCTTAAACCTACCAAGCCTCCTACTATCATTATGAATAATTTTATATACCACAGCCAATTTGTTATGTTA
AACCAATTCCACAAACTTGCCCATTTATCTAATTCCAATAATTCTTGTTCATTCTTTTCTTGCTGGTTTT
GCGATTCTTCAATTAAGGAGTGTATTAAGCTTGTGTAATTGTTAATTTCTCTGTCCCACTCCATCCAGGT
CGTGTGATTCCAAATCTGTTCCAGAGATTTATTACTCCAACTAGCATTCCAAGGCACAGCAGTGGTGCAA
ATGAGTTTTCCAGAGCAACCCCAAATCCCCAGGAGCTGTTGATCCTTTAGGTATCTTTCCACAGCCAGGA
TTCTTGCCTGGAGCTGCTTGATGCCCCAGACTGTGAGTTGCAACAGATGCTGTTGCGCCTCAATAGCCCT
CAGCAAATTGTTCTGCTGCTGCACTATACCAGACAATAATTGTCTGGCCTGTACCGTCAGCGTCATTGAC
GCTGCGCCCATAGTGCTTCCTGCTGCTCCCAAGAACCCAAGGAACAAAGCTCCTATTCCCACTGCTCTTT
TTTCTCTCTGCACCACTCTTCTCTTTGCCTTGGTGGGTGCTACTCCTAATGGTTCAATTTTTACTACTTT
ATATTTATATAATTCACTTCTCCAATTGTCCCTCATATCTCCTCCTCCAGGTCTGAAGATCAGCGGCCGC
TTGCTGTGCGGTGGTCTTACTTTTGTTTTGCTCTTCCTCTATCTTGTCTAAAGCTTCCTTGGTGTCTTTT
ATCTCTATCCTTTGATGCACACAATAGAGGGTTGCTACTGTATTATATAATGATCTAAGTTCTTCTGATC
CTGTCTGAAGGGATGGTTGTAGCTGTCCCAGTATTTGTCTACAGCCTTCTGATGTTTCTAACAGGCCAGG
ATTAACTGCGAATCGTTCTAGCTCCCTGCTTGCCCATACTATATGTTTTAATTTATATTTTTTCTTTCCC
CCTGGCCTTAACCGAATTTTTTCCCATCGCGATCTAATTCTCCCCCGCTTAATACTGACGCTCTCGCACC
CATCTCTCTCCTTCTAGCCTCCGCTAGTCAAAATTTTTGGCGTACTCACCAGTCGCCGCCCCTCGCCTCT
TGCCGTGCGCGCTTCAGCAAGCCGAGTCCTGCGTCGAGAGAGCTCCTCTGGTTTCCCTTTCGCTTTCAAG
TCCCTGTTCGGGCGCCACTGCTAGAGATTTTCCACACTGACTAAAAGGGTCTGAGGGATCTCTAGTTACC
AGAGTCACACAACAGACGGGCACACACTACTTGAAGCACTCAAGGCAAGCTTTATTGAGGCTTAAGCAGT
GGGTTCCCTAGTTAGCCAGAGAGCTCCCAGGCTCAGATCTGGTCTAACCAGAGAGACCCGTTTATGTATC
GAGCTAGGCACTTAAATACAATATCTCTGCAATGCGGCAATTCAGTGGTTCGTCCAATCCATGTCAGACC
CGTCTGTTGCCTTCCTAATAAGGCACGATCGTACCACCTTACTTCCACCAATCGGCATGCACGGTGCTTT
TTCTCTCCTTGTAAGGCATGTTGCTAACTCATCGTTACCATGTTGCAAGACTACAAGAGTATTGCATAAG
ACTACATTAAGCTTGCAGCTCCAGCTTTTGTTCCCTTTAGTGAGGGTTAATTGCGCGCTTGGCGTAATCA
TGGTCATAGCTGTTTCCTGTGTGAAATTGTTATCCGCTCACAATTCCACACAACATACGAGCCGGAAGCA
TAAAGTGTAAAGCCTGGGGTGCCTAATGAGTGAGCTAACTCACATTAATTGCGTTGCGCTCACTGCCCGC
TTTCCAGTCGGGAAACCTGTCGTGCCAGCTGCATTAATGAATCGGCCAACGCGCGGGGAGAGGCGGTTTG
CGTATTGGGCGCTCTTCCGCTTCCTCGCTCACTGACTCGCTGCGCTCGGTCGTTCGGCTGCGGCGAGCGG
TATCAGCTCACTCAAAGGCGGTAATACGGTTATCCACAGAATCAGGGGATAACGCAGGAAAGAACATGTG
AGCAAAAGGCCAGCAAAAGGCCAGGAACCGTAAAAAGGCCGCGTTGCTGGCGTTTTTCCATAGGCTCCGC
CCCCCTGACGAGCATCACAAAAATCGACGCTCAAGTCAGAGGTGGCGAAACCCGACAGGACTATAAAGAT
ACCAGGCGTTTCCCCCTGGAAGCTCCCTCGTGCGCTCTCCTGTTCCGACCCTGCCGCTTACCGGATACCT
GTCCGCCTTTCTCCCTTCGGGAAGCGTGGCGCTTTCTCATAGCTCACGCTGTAGGTATCTCAGTTCGGTG
TAGGTCGTTCGCTCCAAGCTGGGCTGTGTGCACGAACCCCCCGTTCAGCCCGACCGCTGCGCCTTATCCG
GTAACTATCGTCTTGAGTCCAACCCGGTAAGACACGACTTATCGCCACTGGCAGCAGCCACTGGTAACAG
GATTAGCAGAGCGAGGTATGTAGGCGGTGCTACAGAGTTCTTGAAGTGGTGGCCTAACTACGGCTACACT
AGAAGAACAGTATTTGGTATCTGCGCTCTGCTGAAGCCAGTTACCTTCGGAAAAAGAGTTGGTAGCTCTT
GATCCGGCAAACAAACCACCGCTGGTAGCGGTGGTTTTTTTGTTTGCAAGCAGCAGATTACGCGCAGAAA
AAAAGGATCTCAAGAAGATCCTTTGATCTTTTCTACGGGGTCTGACGCTCAGTGGAACGAAAACTCACGT
TAAGGGATTTTGGTCATGAGATTATCAAAAAGGATCTTCACCTAGATCCTTTTAAATTAAAAATGAAGTT
TTAAATCAATCTAAAGTATATATGAGTAAACTTGGTCTGACAGTTACCAATGCTTAATCAGTGAGGCACC
TATCTCAGCGATCTGTCTATTTCGTTCATCCATAGTTGCCTGACTCCCCGTCGTGTAGATAACTACGATA
CGGGAGGGCTTACCATCTGGCCCCAGTGCTGCAATGATACCGCGAGACCCACGCTCACCGGCTCCAGATT
TATCAGCAATAAACCAGCCAGCCGGAAGGGCCGAGCGCAGAAGTGGTCCTGCAACTTTATCCGCCTCCAT
CCAGTCTATTAATTGTTGCCGGGAAGCTAGAGTAAGTAGTTCGCCAGTTAATAGTTTGCGCAACGTTGTT
GCCATTGCTACAGGCATCGTGGTGTCACGCTCGTCGTTTGGTATGGCTTCATTCAGCTCCGGTTCCCAAC
GATCAAGGCGAGTTACATGATCCCCCATGTTGTGCAAAAAAGCGGTTAGCTCCTTCGGTCCTCCGATCGT
TGTCAGAAGTAAGTTGGCCGCAGTGTTATCACTCATGGTTATGGCAGCACTGCATAATTCTCTTACTGTC
ATGCCATCCGTAAGATGCTTTTCTGTGACTGGTGAGTACTCAACCAAGTCATTCTGAGAATAGTGTATGC
GGCGACCGAGTTGCTCTTGCCCGGCGTCAATACGGGATAATACCGCGCCACATAGCAGAACTTTAAAAGT
GCTCATCATTGGAAAACGTTCTTCGGGGCGAAAACTCTCAAGGATCTTACCGCTGTTGAGATCCAGTTCG
ATGTAACCCACTCGTGCACCCAACTGATCTTCAGCATCTTTTACTTTCACCAGCGTTTCTGGGTGAGCAA
AAACAGGAAGGCAAAATGCCGCAAAAAAGGGAATAAGGGCGACACGGAAATGTTGAATACTCATACTCTT
CCTTTTTCAATATTATTGAAGCATTTATCAGGGTTATTGTCTCATGAGCGGATACATATTTGAATGTATT
TAGAAAAATAAACAAATAGGGGTTCCGCGCACATTTCCCCGAAAAGTGCCACCTAAATTGTAAGCGTTAA
TATTTTGTTAAAATTCGCGTTAAATTTTTGTTAAATCAGCTCATTTTTTAACCAATAGGCCGAAATCGGC
AAAATCCCTTATAAATCAAAAGAATAGACCGAGATAGGGT
[37 nt withheld, positions 6131-6167]
AAAGAACGTGGACTCCAACGTCAAAGG
[49 nt withheld, positions 6195-6243]
T
[91 nt withheld, positions 6245-6335]
G
[124 nt withheld, positions 6337-6460]
CCCATTCGCCATTCAGGCTGCGCAACTGTTGGGAAGGGCGATCGGTGCGGGCCTCTTCGCTATTACGCCA
GCTGGCGAAAGGGGGATGTGCTGCAAGGCGATTAAGTTGGGTAACGCCAGGGTTTTCCCAGTCACGACGT
TGTAAAACGACGGCCAGTGAGCGCGCGTAATACGACTCACTATAGGGCGAATTGGGTACGTCCCTAGGCC
TCCAAAAAAGCCTCCTCACTACTTCTGGAATAGCTCAGAGGCCGAGGCGGCCTCGGCCTCTGCATAAATA
AAAAAAATTAGTCAGCCATGGGGCGGAGAATGGGCGGAACTGGGCGGAGTTAGGGGCGGGATGGGCGGAG
TTAGGGGCGGGATAGCTAGAGCCAGACATGATAAGATACATTGATGAGTTTGGACAAACCACAACTAGAA
TGCAGTGAAAAAAATGCTTTATTTGTGAAATTTGTGATGCTATTGCTTTATTTGTAACCATTATAAGCTG
CAATAAACAAGTTCCTCTCACTCTCTGATATTCATTTCTTTGCAAGTTATAAATACTGAATAATAAGATG
ACATGAACTACTACTGCTAGAGATTTTCCACACTGACTAAAAGGGTCTGAGGGATCTCTAGTTA
Features (pLannotate 1.2.2; 25 found; start..end, strand, type, name):
    186..269     -  CDS            nef (fragment): NEF_HV1Z2 - Experimental evidence at protein level: Swiss-Prot protein existence level 1. Extracellular Nef protein targets CD4(+) T-lymphocytes for apoptosis by interacting with CXCR4 surface receptors. From Human immunodeficiency virus type 1 group M subtype D (isolate Z2/CDC-Z34) (HIV-1).
    312..911     -  CDS            PuroR: puromycin N-acetyltransferase; pac from Streptomyces alboniger; confers resistance to puromycin
    933..1443    -  promoter       hPGK promoter: human phosphoglycerate kinase 1 promoter
   1492..1609    -  misc_feature   cPPT/CTS: central polypurine tract and central termination sequence of HIV-1
   1714..1954    -  promoter       U6 promoter: RNA polymerase III promoter for human U6 snRNA
   2004..2104    -  CDS            Rev (fragment): human immunodeficiency virus 1 (HIV-1) Rev protein; rev; enhances nuclear export of unspliced and incompletely spliced viral mRNAs
   2481..2714    -  misc_feature   RRE: The Rev response element (RRE) of HIV-1 allows for Rev-dependent mRNA export from the nucleus to the cytoplasm.
   2860..3223    -  CDS            HIV-1 gag (fragment): gag protein from human immunodeficiency virus 1; gag
   3207..3332    -  misc_feature   HIV-1 Ψ: packaging signal of human immunodeficiency virus type 1
   3379..3559    -  LTR            5' LTR (truncated): truncated 5' long terminal repeat (LTR) from HIV-1
   3560..3786    -  promoter       RSV promoter: Rous sarcoma virus enhancer/promoter
   3814..3832    -  promoter       T3 promoter: promoter for bacteriophage T3 RNA polymerase
   3877..3893    -  protein_bind   lac operator: The lac repressor binds to the lac operator to inhibit transcription in E. coli. This inhibition can be relieved by adding lactose or isopropyl-β-D-thiogalactopyranoside (IPTG). lac repressor encoded by lacI
   3901..3931    -  promoter       lac promoter: promoter for the E. coli lac operon
   3946..3967    -  protein_bind   CAP binding site: CAP binding activates transcription in the presence of cAMP. E. coli catabolite activator protein
   3980..4072    -  CDS            lacI (fragment): lac repressor; lacI; The lac repressor binds to the lac operator to inhibit transcription in E. coli. This inhibition can be relieved by adding lactose or isopropyl-β-D-thiogalactopyranoside (IPTG).
   4255..4843    -  rep_origin     ori: high-copy-number ColE1/pMB1/pBR322/pUC origin of replication
   5014..5874    -  CDS            AmpR: β-lactamase; bla; confers resistance to ampicillin, carbenicillin, and related antibiotics
   5875..5979    -  promoter       AmpR promoter: bla
   6032..6460    -  rep_origin     f1 ori (sequence partly withheld): f1 bacteriophage origin of replication; arrow indicates direction of (+) strand synthesis
   6465..6620    -  CDS            lacZα (fragment): LacZα fragment of β-galactosidase; lacZ fragment
   6628..6646    +  promoter       T7 promoter: promoter for bacteriophage T7 RNA polymerase
   6667..6802    -  rep_origin     SV40 ori: SV40 origin of replication
   6842..6963    -  polyA_signal   SV40 poly(A) signal: SV40 polyadenylation signal
   7035..184     -  LTR            3' LTR (ΔU3) (across the origin): self-inactivating 3' long terminal repeat (LTR) from HIV-1
