[The description below was written by a language model from this plasmid's Addgene catalogue record and pLannotate feature annotations shown in this document.]
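Description:
pLKO.1-MKL1/2 shRNA is a lentiviral RNAi vector built on the pLKO.1-puro backbone and designed to knock down two mouse genes, MKL1 and MKL2, with a single hairpin. The insert is a 21-nucleotide target sequence shared by both transcripts, cloned between the AgeI and EcoRI sites (AgeI destroyed, EcoRI retained) immediately downstream of the human U6 promoter, an RNA polymerase III promoter suited to producing short hairpin transcripts. The feature table does not annotate the hairpin itself, but the gap between the U6 promoter and the cPPT/CTS corresponds to where it sits.

The transfer cassette has the layout of a self-inactivating HIV-1 vector. An RSV enhancer/promoter fused to a truncated 5' LTR drives genomic RNA production in packaging cells. It is followed by the Ψ packaging signal with a gag fragment, the Rev response element for nuclear export of the unspliced RNA, the U6-shRNA unit, the cPPT/CTS element that aids nuclear import, and an hPGK promoter driving puromycin N-acetyltransferase for selection of transduced cells. The cassette ends in a ΔU3 3' LTR, which inactivates LTR promoter activity after integration. An SV40 poly(A) signal and SV40 origin lie beyond it. Small Rev and nef annotations are residual viral sequence fragments, so packaging functions must be supplied in trans.

In bacteria the plasmid replicates from a high-copy ColE1/pUC-type origin with ampicillin resistance. It also carries an f1 origin and remnants of a lac/lacZα cloning region with T3 and T7 promoters. The associated work concerns serum response factor cofactors in immediate early gene regulation, consistent with its use for stable depletion of both MKL cofactors in mouse cells.
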