Addgene plasmid #27161: pLKO.1-MKL1/2 shRNA
Purpose: Lentiviral shRNA vector for knockdown of both mouse MKL1 and MKL2.
Depositing lab: Ron Prywes. Depositing organization: Columbia University. Publication: Activation and repression of cellular immediate early genes by serum response factor cofactors. Lee SM, Vasishtha M, Prywes R. J Biol Chem. 2010 Jul 16. 285(29):22036-49. 10.1074/jbc.M110.108878 PubMed 20466732.
Backbone
  Vector backbone: pLKO.1-puro
  Vector type: Mammalian Expression, Lentiviral, RNAi
  Selectable markers: Puromycin
Growth in bacteria
  Bacterial resistance: Ampicillin, 100 μg/mL
  Growth temperature: 37°C
  Growth strain: Stbl3
  Copy number: High Copy
Gene/Insert
  Gene/Insert name: shRNA MKL1+2
  gRNA/shRNA sequence: CATGGAGCTGGTGGAGAAGAA
  Species: M. musculus (mouse)
  Insert size (bp): 21
  Cloning method: Restriction Enzyme; 5′ cloning site AgeI (destroyed during cloning); 3′ cloning site EcoRI (not destroyed)
  Sequencing primers: 5′ hU6-Fwd
Terms and licenses: Academic/Nonprofit Terms; Industry Terms: Not Available to Industry
Depositor comments: shRNA sequence for knockdown of both MKL1 and MKL2: CATGGAGCTGGTGGAGAAGAA
How to cite: pLKO.1-MKL1/2 shRNA was a gift from Ron Prywes (Addgene plasmid # 27161 ; http://n2t.net/addgene:27161 ; RRID:Addgene_27161)
