>Addgene plasmid #27161 | pLKO.1-MKL1/2 shRNA | addgene partial sequence | sequence record 33462 | 27161 with hU6-F
GGCTGTTAGAGAGATAATTGGAATTAATTTGACTGTAAACACAAAGATATTAGTACAAAATACGTGACGT
AGAAAGTAATAATTTCTTGGGTAGTTTGCAGTTTTAAAATTATGTTTTAAAATGGACTATCATATGCTTA
CCGTAACTTGAAAGTATTTCGATTTCTTGGCTTTATATATCTTGTGGAAAGGACGAAACACCGGCATGGA
GCTGGTGGAGAAGAACTCGAGTTCTTCTCCACCAGCTCCATGTTTTTGAATTCTCGACCTCGAGACAAAT
GGCAGTATTCATCCACAATTTTAAAAGAAAAGGGGGGATTGGGGGGTACAGTGCAGGGGAAAGAATAGTA
GACATAATAGCAACAGACATACAAACTAAAGAATTACAAAAACAAATTACAAAAATTCAAAATTTTCGGG
TTTATTACAGGGACAGCAGAGATCCACTTTGGCCGCGGCTCGAGGGGGTTGGGGTTGCGCCTTTTCCAAG
GCAGCCCTGGGTTTGCGCAGGGACGCGGCTGCTCTGGGCGTGGTTCCGGGAAACGCAGCGGCGCCGACCC
TGGGTCTCGCACATTCTTCACGTCCGTTCGCAGCGTCACCCGGATCTTCGCCGCTACCCTTGTGGGCCCC
CCGGCGACGCTTCCTGCTCCGCCCCTAAGTCGGGAAGGTTCCTTGCGGTTCGCGGCGTGCCGGACGTGAC
AAACGGAAGCCGCACGTCTCACTAGTACCCTCGCAGACGGACAGCGCCAGGGAGCAATGGCAGCGCGCCG
ACCGCGATGGGCT
